Addgene plasmid #55367: mCerulean-Farnesyl-5
Purpose: Localization: Membrane, Excitation: 433, Emission: 475
Depositing lab: Michael Davidson. Depositing organization: Florida State University, Tallahassee.
Backbone
  Vector backbone: mCerulean
  Backbone size w/o insert (bp): 4750
  Vector type: Mammalian Expression
  Selectable markers: Neomycin (select with G418)
Growth in bacteria
  Bacterial resistance: Kanamycin, 50 μg/mL
  Growth temperature: 37°C
  Growth strain: DH5alpha
  Copy number: High Copy
Gene/Insert
  Gene/Insert name: Farnesyl (alt name: NM_001130442.1)
  Species: H. sapiens (human)
  Mutation: encodes final 20 aa of NM_001130442.1
  Entrez Gene: HRAS (a.k.a. C-BAS/HAS, C-H-RAS, C-HA-RAS1, CTLO, H-RASIDX, HAMSV, HRAS1, RASH1, p21ras)
  Promoter: CMV
  Tag / fusion protein: mCerulean (N terminal on backbone)
  Cloning method: Unknown
  Sequencing primers: 5′ CMV-F; 3′ SV40pA-R
Terms and licenses: Academic/Nonprofit Terms; Industry Terms: Not Available to Industry
Depositor comments: . Excitation = 433; Emission = 475
How to cite: mCerulean-Farnesyl-5 was a gift from Michael Davidson (Addgene plasmid # 55367 ; http://n2t.net/addgene:55367 ; RRID:Addgene_55367)
