[The description below was written by a language model from this plasmid's Addgene catalogue record and pLannotate feature annotations shown in this document.]
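Description:
mCerulean-Farnesyl-5 is a mammalian expression plasmid that produces a membrane-targeted cyan fluorescent protein. It is built on an mCerulean backbone with a C1-style layout, in which the fluorescent protein lies upstream of the cloning site, and the sequenced record is about 4.8 kb. The human cytomegalovirus immediate early enhancer and promoter drive the mCerulean coding sequence, a monomeric, rapidly maturing cyan variant derived from Aequorea victoria GFP. After a short linker, this is fused in frame to a fragment encoding the final 20 amino acids of human H-Ras. This C-terminal tail carries the CAAX-type signal for farnesylation, so the lipid-modified fusion anchors to cellular membranes, mainly the plasma membrane. A remnant of the multiple cloning site follows the insert, and an SV40 polyadenylation signal terminates the transcript. The short "large T antigen" annotation lies within the SV40 sequence next to this signal and is not an expressed element.

The plasmid replicates in E. coli from a high-copy ColE1/pUC-type origin and also carries an f1 origin for single-stranded DNA production. One NeoR/KanR (Tn5 aminoglycoside phosphotransferase) gene provides both selections. A bacterial bla-type promoter expresses it for kanamycin resistance in bacteria, and the SV40 enhancer/early promoter, paired with an HSV TK polyadenylation signal, expresses it for G418 selection of stable mammalian cell lines. The small ble and bGH poly(A) fragments in the feature table appear to be partial matches in backbone sequence rather than working parts.

The construct serves as a membrane localization marker in live- or fixed-cell fluorescence imaging, with recorded excitation at 433 nm and emission at 475 nm. The cloning method is not recorded.
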