Features (pLannotate 1.2.2; 16 found; start..end, strand, type, name):
      1..304     +  enhancer       CMV enhancer: human cytomegalovirus immediate early enhancer
    305..508     +  promoter       CMV promoter: human cytomegalovirus (CMV) immediate early promoter
    553..1269    +  CDS            mCerulean: mCerulean is a basic (constitutively fluorescent) cyan fluorescent protein published in 2005, derived from Aequorea victoria. It is reported to be a very rapidly-maturing monomer.
   1285..1347    +  CDS            H-Ras (fragment): human small GTPase proto-oncoprotein
   1348..1384    +  misc_feature   MCS (fragment): multiple cloning site
   1401..1485    +  CDS            large T antigen (fragment): large T antigen from SV40 (simian virus 40)
   1508..1629    +  polyA_signal   SV40 poly(A) signal: SV40 polyadenylation signal
   1663..2091    -  rep_origin     f1 ori (sequence partly withheld): f1 bacteriophage origin of replication; arrow indicates direction of (+) strand synthesis
   2118..2222    +  promoter       AmpR promoter: bla
   2224..2581    +  promoter       SV40 promoter: SV40 enhancer and early promoter
   2616..3410    +  CDS            NeoR/KanR: aminoglycoside phosphotransferase from Tn5; aph(3')-II (or nptII); confers resistance to neomycin, kanamycin, and G418 (Geneticin®)
   3431..3583    +  CDS            ble (fragment): BLE_KLEPN - Experimental evidence at protein level: Swiss-Prot protein existence level 1. Binding protein with a strong affinity to the bleomycin family of antibiotics. Binds to CL990; an antimitotic-antibiotic compound. From Klebsiella pneumoniae.
   3642..3689    +  polyA_signal   HSV TK poly(A) signal: herpes simplex virus thymidine kinase polyadenylation signal (Cole and Stacy, 1985)
   3780..3796    -  polyA_signal   bGH poly(A) signal (fragment): bovine growth hormone polyadenylation signal
   4018..4606    +  rep_origin     ori: high-copy-number ColE1/pMB1/pBR322/pUC origin of replication
   4721..4780    +  enhancer       CMV enhancer (fragment): human cytomegalovirus immediate early enhancer
>Addgene plasmid #55367 | mCerulean-Farnesyl-5 | addgene full sequence | sequence record 183116 | Addgene NGS Result
CGTTACATAACTTACGGTAAATGGCCCGCCTGGCTGACCGCCCAACGACCCCCGCCCATTGACGTCAATA
ATGACGTATGTTCCCATAGTAACGCCAATAGGGACTTTCCATTGACGTCAATGGGTGGAGTATTTACGGT
AAACTGCCCACTTGGCAGTACATCAAGTGTATCATATGCCAAGTACGCCCCCTATTGACGTCAATGACGG
TAAATGGCCCGCCTGGCATTATGCCCAGTACATGACCTTATGGGACTTTCCTACTTGGCAGTACATCTAC
GTATTAGTCATCGCTATTACCATGGTGATGCGGTTTTGGCAGTACATCAATGGGCGTGGATAGCGGTTTG
ACTCACGGGGATTTCCAAGTCTCCACCCCATTGACGTCAATGGGAGTTTGTTTTGGCACCAAAATCAACG
GGACTTTCCAAAATGTCGTAACAACTCCGCCCCATTGACGCAAATGGGCGGTAGGCGTGTACGGTGGGAG
GTCTATATAAGCAGAGCTGGTTTAGTGAACCGTCAGATCCGCTAGCGCTACCGGTCGCCACCATGGTGAG
CAAGGGCGAGGAGCTGTTCACCGGGGTGGTGCCCATCCTGGTCGAGCTGGACGGCGACGTAAACGGCCAC
AAGTTCAGCGTGTCCGGCGAGGGCGAGGGCGATGCCACCTACGGCAAGCTGACCCTGAAGTTCATCTGCA
CCACCGGCAAGCTGCCCGTGCCCTGGCCCACCCTCGTGACCACCCTGACCTGGGGCGTGCAGTGCTTCGC
CCGCTACCCCGACCACATGAAGCAGCACGACTTCTTCAAGTCCGCCATGCCCGAAGGCTACGTCCAGGAG
CGCACCATCTTCTTCAAGGACGACGGCAACTACAAGACCCGCGCCGAGGTGAAGTTCGAGGGCGACACCC
TGGTGAACCGCATCGAGCTGAAGGGCATCGACTTCAAGGAGGACGGCAACATCCTGGGGCACAAGCTGGA
GTACAACGCCATCAGCGACAACGTCTATATCACCGCCGACAAGCAGAAGAACGGCATCAAGGCCAACTTC
AAGATCCGCCACAACATCGAGGACGGCAGCGTGCAGCTCGCCGACCACTACCAGCAGAACACCCCCATCG
GCGACGGCCCCGTGCTGCTGCCCGACAACCACTACCTGAGCACCCAGTCCAAGCTGAGCAAAGACCCCAA
CGAGAAGCGCGATCACATGGTCCTGCTGGAGTTCGTGACCGCCGCCGGGATCACTCTCGGCATGGACGAG
CTGTACAAGTCCGGACTCAGATCTAAGCTGAACCCTCCTGATGAGAGTGGCCCCGGCTGCATGAGCTGCA
AGTGTGTGCTCTCCTGAGAATTCTGCAGTCGACGGTACCGCGGGCCCGGGATCCACCGGATCTAGATAAC
TGATCATAATCAGCCATACCACATTTGTAGAGGTTTTACTTGCTTTAAAAAACCTCCCACACCTCCCCCT
GAACCTGAAACATAAAATGAATGCAATTGTTGTTGTTAACTTGTTTATTGCAGCTTATAATGGTTACAAA
TAAAGCAATAGCATCACAAATTTCACAAATAAAGCATTTTTTTCACTGCATTCTAGTTGTGGTTTGTCCA
AACTCATCAATGTATCTTAACGCGTAAATTGTAAGCGTTAATATTTTGTTAAAATTCGCGTTAAATTTTT
GTTAAATCAGCTCATTTTTTAACCAATAGGCCGAAATCGGCAAAATCCCTTATAAATCAAAAGAATAGAC
CGAGATAGGGT
[37 nt withheld, positions 1762-1798]
AAAGAACGTGGACTCCAACGTCAAAGG
[49 nt withheld, positions 1826-1874]
T
[91 nt withheld, positions 1876-1966]
G
[124 nt withheld, positions 1968-2091]
CAGGTGGCACTTTTCGGGGAAATGTGCGCGGAACCCCTATTTGTTTATTTTTCTAAATACATTCAAATAT
GTATCCGCTCATGAGACAATAACCCTGATAAATGCTTCAATAATATTGAAAAAGGAAGAGTCCTGAGGCG
GAAAGAACCAGCTGTGGAATGTGTGTCAGTTAGGGTGTGGAAAGTCCCCAGGCTCCCCAGCAGGCAGAAG
TATGCAAAGCATGCATCTCAATTAGTCAGCAACCAGGTGTGGAAAGTCCCCAGGCTCCCCAGCAGGCAGA
AGTATGCAAAGCATGCATCTCAATTAGTCAGCAACCATAGTCCCGCCCCTAACTCCGCCCATCCCGCCCC
TAACTCCGCCCAGTTCCGCCCATTCTCCGCCCCATGGCTGACTAATTTTTTTTATTTATGCAGAGGCCGA
GGCCGCCTCGGCCTCTGAGCTATTCCAGAAGTAGTGAGGAGGCTTTTTTGGAGGCCTAGGCTTTTGCAAA
GATCGATCAAGAGACAGGATGAGGATCGTTTCGCATGATTGAACAAGATGGATTGCACGCAGGTTCTCCG
GCCGCTTGGGTGGAGAGGCTATTCGGCTATGACTGGGCACAACAGACAATCGGCTGCTCTGATGCCGCCG
TGTTCCGGCTGTCAGCGCAGGGGCGCCCGGTTCTTTTTGTCAAGACCGACCTGTCCGGTGCCCTGAATGA
ACTGCAAGACGAGGCAGCGCGGCTATCGTGGCTGGCCACGACGGGCGTTCCTTGCGCAGCTGTGCTCGAC
GTTGTCACTGAAGCGGGAAGGGACTGGCTGCTATTGGGCGAAGTGCCGGGGCAGGATCTCCTGTCATCTC
ACCTTGCTCCTGCCGAGAAAGTATCCATCATGGCTGATGCAATGCGGCGGCTGCATACGCTTGATCCGGC
TACCTGCCCATTCGACCACCAAGCGAAACATCGCATCGAGCGAGCACGTACTCGGATGGAAGCCGGTCTT
GTCGATCAGGATGATCTGGACGAAGAGCATCAGGGGCTCGCGCCAGCCGAACTGTTCGCCAGGCTCAAGG
CGAGCATGCCCGACGGCGAGGATCTCGTCGTGACCCATGGCGATGCCTGCTTGCCGAATATCATGGTGGA
AAATGGCCGCTTTTCTGGATTCATCGACTGTGGCCGGCTGGGTGTGGCGGACCGCTATCAGGACATAGCG
TTGGCTACCCGTGATATTGCTGAAGAGCTTGGCGGCGAATGGGCTGACCGCTTCCTCGTGCTTTACGGTA
TCGCCGCTCCCGATTCGCAGCGCATCGCCTTCTATCGCCTTCTTGACGAGTTCTTCTGAGCGGGACTCTG
GGGTTCGAAATGACCGACCAAGCGACGCCCAACCTGCCATCACGAGATTTCGATTCCACCGCCGCCTTCT
ATGAAAGGTTGGGCTTCGGAATCGTTTTCCGGGACGCCGGCTGGATGATCCTCCAGCGCGGGGATCTCAT
GCTGGAGTTCTTCGCCCACCCTAGGGGGAGGCTAACTGAAACACGGAAGGAGACAATACCGGAAGGAACC
CGCGCTATGACGGCAATAAAAAGACAGAATAAAACGCACGGTGTTGGGTCGTTTGTTCATAAACGCGGGG
TTCGGTCCCAGGGCTGGCACTCTGTCGATACCCCACCGAGACCCCATTGGGGCCAATACGCCCGCGTTTC
TTCCTTTTCCCCACCCCACCCCCCAAGTTCGGGTGAAGGCCCAGGGCTCGCAGCCAACGTCGGGGCGGCA
GGCCCTGCCATAGCCTCAGGTTACTCATATATACTTTAGATTGATTTAAAACTTCATTTTTAATTTAAAA
GGATCTAGGTGAAGATCCTTTTTGATAATCTCATGACCAAAATCCCTTAACGTGAGTTTTCGTTCCACTG
AGCGTCAGACCCCGTAGAAAAGATCAAAGGATCTTCTTGAGATCCTTTTTTTCTGCGCGTAATCTGCTGC
TTGCAAACAAAAAAACCACCGCTACCAGCGGTGGTTTGTTTGCCGGATCAAGAGCTACCAACTCTTTTTC
CGAAGGTAACTGGCTTCAGCAGAGCGCAGATACCAAATACTGTTCTTCTAGTGTAGCCGTAGTTAGGCCA
CCACTTCAAGAACTCTGTAGCACCGCCTACATACCTCGCTCTGCTAATCCTGTTACCAGTGGCTGCTGCC
AGTGGCGATAAGTCGTGTCTTACCGGGTTGGACTCAAGACGATAGTTACCGGATAAGGCGCAGCGGTCGG
GCTGAACGGGGGGTTCGTGCACACAGCCCAGCTTGGAGCGAACGACCTACACCGAACTGAGATACCTACA
GCGTGAGCTATGAGAAAGCGCCACGCTTCCCGAAGGGAGAAAGGCGGACAGGTATCCGGTAAGCGGCAGG
GTCGGAACAGGAGAGCGCACGAGGGAGCTTCCAGGGGGAAACGCCTGGTATCTTTATAGTCCTGTCGGGT
TTCGCCACCTCTGACTTGAGCGTCGATTTTTGTGATGCTCGTCAGGGGGGCGGAGCCTATGGAAAAACGC
CAGCAACGCGGCCTTTTTACGGTTCCTGGCCTTTTGCTGGCCTTTTGCTCACATGTTCTTTCCTGCGTTA
TCCCCTGATTCTGTGGATAACCGTATTACCGCCATGCATTAGTTATTAATAGTAATCAATTACGGGGTCA
TTAGTTCATAGCCCATATATGGAGTTCCG
