>Addgene plasmid #55367 | mCerulean-Farnesyl-5 | depositor partial sequence | sequence record 85771 | insert sequence
CGTGTACGGTGGGAGGTCTATATAAGCAGAGCTGGTTTAGTGAACCGTCAGATCCGCTAGCGCTACCGGT
CGCCACCATGGTGAGCAAGGGCGAGGAGCTGTTCACCGGGGTGGTGCCCATCCTGGTCGAGCTGGACGGC
GACGTAAACGGCCACAAGTTCAGCGTGTCCGGCGAGGGCGAGGGCGATGCCACCTACGGCAAGCTGACCC
TGAAGTTCATCTGCACCACCGGCAAGCTGCCCGTGCCCTGGCCCACCCTCGTGACCACCCTGACCTGGGG
CGTGCAGTGCTTCGCCCGCTACCCCGACCACATGAAGCAGCACGACTTCTTCAAGTCCGCCATGCCCGAA
GGCTACGTCCAGGAGCGCACCATCTTCTTCAAGGACGACGGCAACTACAAGACCCGCGCCGAGGTGAAGT
TCGAGGGCGACACCCTGGTGAACCGCATCGAGCTGAAGGGCATCGACTTCAAGGAGGACGGCAACATCCT
GGGGCACAAGCTGGAGTACAACGCCATCAGCGACAACGTCTATATCACCGCCGACAAGCAGAAGAACGGC
ATCAAGGCCAACTTCAAGATCCGCCACAACATCGAGGACGGCAGCGTGCAGCTCGCCGACCACTACCAGC
AGAACACCCCCATCGGCGACGGCCCCGTGCTGCTGCCCGACAACCACTACCTGAGCACCCAGTCCAAGCT
GAGCAAAGACCCCAACGAGAAGCGCGATCACATGGTCCTGCTGGAGTTCGTGACCGCCGCCGGGATCACT
CTCGGCATGGACGAGCTGTACAAGTCCGGACTCAGATCTAAGCTGAACCCTCCTGATGAGAGTGGCCCCG
GCTGCATGAGCTGCAAGTGTGTGCTCTCCTGAGAATTCTGCAGTCGACGGTACCGCGGGCCCGGGATCCA
CCGGATCTAGATAACTGATCATAATCAGCCATACCACATTT
